Addgene plasmid #47034: TV3-mCHY-dASUN
Purpose: Drosophila testes specific expression of fluorescent dASUN
Depositing lab: Laura Lee. Depositing organization: Vanderbilt University. Publication: Asunder is a critical regulator of dynein-dynactin localization during Drosophila spermatogenesis. Anderson MA, Jodoin JN, Lee E, Hales KG, Hays TS, Lee LA. Mol Biol Cell. 2009 Jun;20(11):2709-21. doi: 10.1091/mbc.E08-12-1165. Epub 2009 Apr 8. PubMed 19357193.
Backbone
  Vector backbone: TV3
  Vector type: Insect Expression
Growth in bacteria
  Bacterial resistance: Ampicillin, 100 μg/mL
  Growth temperature: 37°C
  Growth strain: DH5alpha
  Copy number: Unknown
Gene/Insert
  Gene/Insert name: Asunder
  Species: D. melanogaster (fly)
  Insert size (bp): 2100
  Entrez Gene: asun (a.k.a. Dmel_CG6814, ASUN, Asu, Asun, CG6814, Dmel\CG6814, IntS13, Mat89Bb)
  Tag / fusion protein: mCHY (N terminal on backbone)
  Cloning method: Restriction Enzyme; 5′ cloning site Fse1 (not destroyed); 3′ cloning site Asc1 (not destroyed)
  Sequencing primers: 5′ atgttcgaacgcaaccagaag; 3′ gaggaatccgtacgtagttaa
Terms and licenses: Academic/Nonprofit Terms; Industry Terms: Not Available to Industry
How to cite: TV3-mCHY-dASUN was a gift from Laura Lee (Addgene plasmid # 47034 ; http://n2t.net/addgene:47034 ; RRID:Addgene_47034)
