[The description below was written by a language model from this plasmid's Addgene catalogue record.]
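Description:
TV3-mCHY-dASUN is an insect expression plasmid built on the TV3 backbone and intended for testes-specific expression of a fluorescently tagged Asunder protein in Drosophila melanogaster. It is propagated in E. coli under ampicillin selection. The record lists the copy number as unknown and does not describe the origin of replication. No feature table is provided, so the promoter and regulatory sequences that confer testes specificity, and any elements used for transgenesis or selection in flies, are not stated in the record and can only be attributed generally to the TV3 backbone.

The payload is the D. melanogaster asun coding sequence (also known as CG6814, Mat89Bb or IntS13), an insert of about 2.1 kb cloned by restriction digestion between FseI and AscI sites, both of which remain intact and so allow the insert to be excised or exchanged. The backbone supplies an mCherry (mCHY) tag upstream of the cloning sites, producing an N-terminal mCherry-ASUN fusion protein whose red fluorescence reports the protein's subcellular location.

According to the stated purpose and the associated study, the construct is used to express fluorescent dASUN in the male germline. This lets the distribution of Asunder be followed during spermatogenesis, in the context of its role as a regulator of dynein-dynactin localization. A tagged transgene of this kind could also be used to test whether the fusion protein is functional in asun mutant backgrounds, although the record does not explicitly say so.
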