>Addgene plasmid #47034 | TV3-mCHY-dASUN | addgene partial sequence | sequence record 70583 | mCherry-F 5'-ccccgtaatgcagaagaaga-3'
GCCTCCTCCGAGCGGATGTACCCCGAGGACGGCGCCCTGAAGGGCGAGATCAAGCAGAGGCTGAAGCTGA
AGGACGGCGGCCACTACGACGCTGAGGTCAAGACCACCTACAAGGCCAAGAAGCCCGTGCAGCTGCCCGG
CGCCTACAACGTCAACATCAAGTTGGACATCACCTCCCACAACGAGGACTACACCATCGTGGAACAGTAC
GAACGCGCCGAGGGCCGCCACTCCACCGGCGGCATGGACGAGCTGTACAAGGGCCGGCCAACCATGTTCG
AACGCAACCAGAAGACCATCTTTGTGCTGGACCACACCCGATACTTTAGCATCGCCAGCGAGGAGTACAT
CTCGATGGACTTCCTAAAGGGAAAACCATCTGCAGACGGCGGCGCAACAGGAGCGGCGGGAAATGCAACC
GGCAGCGGTGGATCCCAATTCAGCAAGAGCCTGTGGACATGCGCCTGCGAATCCTCCATCGAGTACTGCC
GCGTGGTCTGGGATCTCTTTCCCGGCAAAAAGCATGTGCGGTTTATTGTCTCGGACACGGCGGCGCATAT
CGTGAACACCTGGAGGCCCAGCACGCAAAATATGGCGCACGTGATGAACGCAATGCTAATTGTGGGCGTG
CCGTCGCGCAACGTACCCACATCTTCTGACTACTCGGTAATCCATGGCCTGCGGGCCGCCATCGAAGCGC
TGGCGGAGCCCACCGATGAGCAGTTGGCGGCAATGGCCGACTTTGGGACCGACGAACTGCCGCGCATTCC
CAACAAGGGTCGCGTCATCTGCATAACTTCAGCGCGTGACAATACCAGCATGAAAAGCCTGGAGGACATC
TTTAACACCGTGCTGGTGCAGCAGAACACCCTAGCAGCTCCGCCCTCCAAGAAGGGACTGGTCATCGACC
ATTGCCACCTAGTTATCCTCAACATTGTGCCGCTGGGCGTTGAATCGTTGGTTACCAATCGCAGCCTGCT
CAAGATATCGCCGCTGCTTGATGTCGAGATCCACACAGTCAGTGCCCCGGATATTTCCTATAAGCTGACG
CACCTCATACTGAACCATTACGACCTAGCTAGTACCACGGTGACTAACATACCCATGAA
