>Addgene plasmid #47034 | TV3-mCHY-dASUN | addgene partial sequence | sequence record 70584 | dASUN-F 5'-atgttcgaacgcaaccagaag-3'
ACCCGATACTTTAGCATCGCCAGCGAGGAGTACATCTCGATGGACTTCCTAAAGGGAAAACCATCTGCAG
ACGGCGGCGCAACAGGAGCGGCGGGAAATGCAACCGGCAGCGGTGGATCCCAATTCAGCAAGAGCCTGTG
GACATGCGCCTGCGAATCCTCCATCGAGTACTGCCGCGTGGTCTGGGATCTCTTTCCCGGCAAAAAGCAT
GTGCGGTTTATTGTCTCGGACACGGCGGCGCATATCGTGAACACCTGGAGGCCCAGCACGCAAAATATGG
CGCACGTGATGAACGCAATGCTAATTGTGGGCGTGCCGTCGCGCAACGTACCCACATCTTCTGACTACTC
GGTAATCCATGGCCTGCGGGCCGCCATCGAAGCGCTGGCGGAGCCCACCGATGAGCAGTTGGCGGCAATG
GCCGACTTTGGGACCGACGAACTGCCGCGCATTCCCAACAAGGGTCGCGTCATCTGCATAACTTCAGCGC
GTGACAATACCAGCATGAAAAGCCTGGAGGACATCTTTAACACCGTGCTGGTGCAGCAGAACACCCTAGC
AGCTCCGCCCTCCAAGAAGGGACTGGTCATCGACCATTGCCACCTAGTTATCCTCAACATTGTGCCGCTG
GGCGTTGAATCGTTGGTTACCAATCGCAGCCTGCTCAAGATATCGCCGCTGCTTGATGTCGAGATCCACA
CAGTCAGTGCCCCGGATATTTCCTATAAGCTGACGCACCTCATACTGAACCATTACGACCTAGCTAGTAC
CACGGTGACTAACATACCCATGAAAGAGGAGCAGAACGCCAACTCCAGCGCCAACTACGATGTGGAAATC
CTGCACAGCCGAAGGGCCCACTCCATCACCTGTGGCCCAGATTTCAGTCTACCCACGAGCATCAAGCAAG
GTGCCACATACGAAACAGTGACTCTTAAGTGGTGCACACCGCGCGGTTGCGGCTCTGCAGATCTACAGCC
CTGTCTGGGTCAGTTCCTCGTGACACCGGTGGACGTCACCTCGCGGCCCAGTTCTTGCTTGATTAACTTT
CTGCTTAACGGACGTTCAGTCTTGCTGGAAATGCCGCGCAAGACCGGCTCAAAGGCCACCAGCCATATGC
TTT
